>Addgene plasmid #81598 | pDONR223_STAG2_p.P572S | addgene full sequence | sequence record 167100 | Addgene NGS Result
GGCAGTTCCCTACTCTCGCGTTAACGCTAGCATGGATGTTTTCCCAGTCACGACGTTGTAAAACGACGGC
CAGTCTTAAGCTCGGGCCCCAAATAATGATTTTATTTTGACTGATAGTGACCTGTTCGTTGCAACAAATT
GATGAGCAATGCTTTTTTATAATGCCAACTTTGTACAAAAAAGTTGGCACCATGATAGCAGCTCCAGAAA
TACCAACTGATTTTAATCTACTACAGGAGTCAGAAACACATTTTTCTTCTGACACAGATTTTGAAGATAT
CGAAGGAAAAAACCAAAAGCAAGGCAAAGGCAAAACTTGTAAAAAAGGCAAAAAGGGCCCAGCAGAAAAG
GGCAAAGGTGGAAATGGAGGAGGAAAACCTCCTTCTGGTCCAAACCGAATGAATGGTCATCACCAACAGA
ATGGAGTGGAAAACATGATGTTGTTTGAAGTTGTTAAAATGGGCAAGAGTGCTATGCAGTCGGTGGTAGA
TGATTGGATAGAATCATACAAGCATGACCGAGATATAGCACTTCTTGACCTTATCAACTTTTTTATTCAG
TGTTCAGGCTGTAAAGGAGTTGTCACAGCAGAAATGTTTAGACATATGCAGAACTCTGAGATAATTCGAA
AAATGACTGAAGAATTCGATGAGGATAGTGGAGATTATCCACTTACCATGGCTGGTCCTCAGTGGAAGAA
GTTCAAATCCAGTTTTTGTGAATTCATTGGCGTGTTAGTACGGCAATGTCAATATAGTATCATATATGAT
GAGTATATGATGGATACAGTCATTTCACTTCTTACAGGATTGTCTGACTCACAAGTCAGAGCATTTCGAC
ATACAAGCACCCTGGCAGCTATGAAGTTGATGACAGCTTTGGTGAATGTGGCACTAAATCTTAGCATTAA
TATGGATAATACACAAAGACAATATGAAGCAGAACGGAATAAAATGATTGGAAAACGAGCCAATGAGAGG
CTAGAACTCCTGCTACAAAAGCGGAAAGAGCTTCAGGAAAATCAAGATGAAATAGAAAATATGATGAATG
CAATATTTAAAGGAGTGTTTGTACATAGATACCGTGATGCGATAGCTGAAATTCGAGCTATTTGCATTGA
AGAGATTGGCATTTGGATGAAGATGTATAGTGATGCCTTTCTTAATGACAGTTATTTAAAATATGTTGGT
TGGACTATGCATGATAAGCAAGGTGAAGTAAGACTCAAATGTCTTACTGCTCTACAAGGGCTTTATTATA
ACAAAGAGCTTAATTCCAAACTGGAACTTTTTACCAGTCGGTTCAAGGATAGAATTGTGTCTATGACCCT
TGACAAAGAATATGATGTTGCAGTACAAGCAATAAAATTACTCACTCTTGTTTTACAGAGTAGTGAAGAA
GTTCTCACTGCAGAAGATTGTGAAAATGTCTATCATCTGGTTTATTCAGCTCACCGGCCAGTAGCAGTAG
CAGCTGGAGAATTTCTCTACAAAAAGCTCTTCAGTCGTAGAGATCCAGAGGAGGATGGAATGATGAAAAG
AAGAGGAAGACAAGGTCCAAATGCCAACCTTGTTAAGACATTGGTTTTTTTCTTTCTAGAAAGTGAGTTA
CATGAGCATGCAGCATACCTTGTGGATAGCATGTGGGACTGTGCTACTGAGCTGCTGAAAGACTGGGAAT
GTATGAATAGCTTGTTACTGGAAGAGCCACTTAGTGGAGAGGAAGCACTAACAGATAGGCAAGAGAGTGC
TCTGATTGAAATAATGCTTTGTACCATTAGACAAGCGGCTGAATGTCATCCTCCCGTGGGAAGAGGGACA
GGAAAAAGGGTGCTTACAGCAAAGGAGAAGAAGACACAGTTGGATGATAGGACAAAAATCACTGAGCTTT
TTGCCGTGGCCCTTTCTCAGTTATTAGCAAAATACTCTGTAGATGCAGAAAAGGTGACTAACTTGTTGCA
GTTGCCTCAGTACTTTGATTTGGAAATATATACCACTGGACGATTAGAAAAGCATTTGGATGCCTTATTG
CGACAGATCCGGAATATTGTAGAGAAGCACACAGATACAGATGTTTTGGAAGCATGTTCTAAAACTTACC
ATGCACTCTGTAATGAAGAGTTCACAATCTTCAACAGAGTAGATATTTCAAGAAGTCAACTGATAGATGA
ATTGGCAGATAAATTTAACCGGCTTCTTGAAGATTTTCTGCAAGAGGGTGAAGAACCTGATGAAGATGAT
GCATATCAGGTATTGTCAACATTGAAGAGGATCACTGCTTTTCATAATGCCCATGACCTTTCAAAGTGGG
ATTTATTTGCTTGTAATTACAAACTCTTGAAAACTGGAATCGAAAATGGAGACATGCCTGAGCAGATTGT
TATTCACGCACTGCAGTGTACTCACTATGTAATCCTTTGGCAACTTGCTAAGATAACTGAAAGCAGCTCT
ACAAAGGAGGACTTGCTGCGTTTAAAGAAACAAATGAGAGTATTTTGTCAGATATGTCAACATTACCTGA
CCAACGTGAATACTACTGTTAAGGAACAGGCCTTCACTATTCTGTGTGATATTTTGATGATCTTCAGCCA
TCAGATTATGTCAGGAGGGCGTGACATGTTAGAGCCATTAGTGTATACCCCTGATTCTTCATTGCAGTCT
GAGTTGCTCAGCTTTATTTTGGATCATGTCTTCATTGAACAGGATGATGATAATAATAGTGCAGATGGTC
AGCAAGAGGATGAAGCCAGTAAAATTGAAGCTCTGCACAAGAGAAGAAATTTACTTGCAGCATTTTGTAA
GCTAATTGTATATACTGTGGTGGAGATGAATACAGCTGCAGATATCTTCAAACAGTATATGAAGTATTAT
AATGACTATGGAGATATCATCAAAGAAACAATGAGTAAAACAAGGCAGATAGACAAAATTCAGTGTGCTA
AGACCCTTATTCTCAGTCTGCAACAGCTTTTTAATGAAATGATACAAGAAAATGGCTATAATTTTGATAG
ATCATCCTCTACATTTAGTGGCATAAAAGAACTTGCTCGACGTTTTGCTTTAACTTTTGGACTTGATCAG
TTGAAAACAAGAGAAGCCATTGCCATGCTACACAAAGATGGCATAGAATTTGCTTTTAAAGAGCCTAATC
CGCAAGGGGAGAGCCATCCACCTTTAAATTTGGCATTTCTTGATATTCTGAGTGAATTTTCTTCTAAACT
ACTTCGACAAGACAAAAGAACAGTGTATGTTTACTTGGAAAAGTTCATGACCTTTCAGATGTCACTCCGA
AGAGAGGATGTGTGGCTTCCACTGATGTCTTACCGAAATTCTTTGCTAGCTGGTGGTGATGATGACACCA
TGTCAGTCATTAGTGGAATCAGCAGCCGGGGGTCAACAGTACGGAGTAAAAAATCAAAACCATCTACAGG
AAAACGGAAAGTGGTTGAGGGCATGCAGCTTTCACTCACTGAAGAAAGTAGTAGTAGTGACAGTATGTGG
TTAAGCAGAGAACAAACACTGCACACCCCTGTTATGATGCAGACACCACAACTCACCTCCACTATTATGA
GAGAGCCCAAAAGATTACGGCCTGAGGATAGCTTCATGAGTGTTTATCCAATGCAGACTGAACATCATCA
AACACCTCTTGATTATAATCGGCGTGGCACAAGCCTAATGGAAGATGATGAAGAGCCAATTGTGGAAGAT
GTTATGATGTCCTCAGAAGGGAGGATTGAGGATCTTAATGAGGGAATGGATTTTGACACCATGGATATAG
ATTTGCCACCATCAAAGAACAGACGAGAGAGAACAGAACTGAAGCCTGATTTCTTTGATCCAGCTTCAAT
TATGGATGAATCAGTTCTTGGAGTGTCAATGTTTTGATTGCCAACTTTCTTGTACAAAGTTGGCATTATA
AGAAAGCATTGCTTATCAATTTGTTGCAACGAACAGGTCACTATCAGTCAAAATAAAATCATTATTTGCC
ATCCAGCTGATATCCCCTATAGTGAGTCGTATTACATGGTCATAGCTGTTTCCTGGCAGCTCTGGCCCGT
GTCTCAAAATCTCTGATGTTACATTGCACAAGATAAAAATATATCATCATGCCTCCTCTAGACCAGCCAG
GACAGAAATGCCTCGACTTCGCTGCTACCCAAGGTTGCCGGGTGACGCACACCGTGGAAACGGATGAAGG
CACGAACCCAGTGGACATAAGCCTGTTCGGTTCGTAAGCTGTAATGCAAGTAGCGTATGCGCTCACGCAA
CTGGTCCAGAACCTTGACCGAACGCAGCGGTGGTAACGGCGCAGTGGCGGTTTTCATGGCTTGTTATGAC
TGTTTTTTTGGGGTACAGTCTATGCCTCGGGCATCCAAGCAGCAAGCGCGTTACGCCGTGGGTCGATGTT
TGATGTTATGGAGCAGCAACGATGTTACGCAGCAGGGCAGTCGCCCTAAAACAAAGTTAAACATTATGAG
GGAAGCGGTGATCGCCGAAGTATCGACTCAACTATCAGAGGTAGTTGGCGTCATCGAGCGCCATCTCGAA
CCGACGTTGCTGGCCGTACATTTGTACGGCTCCGCAGTGGATGGCGGCCTGAAGCCACACAGTGATATTG
ATTTGCTGGTTACGGTGACCGTAAGGCTTGATGAAACAACGCGGCGAGCTTTGATCAACGACCTTTTGGA
AACTTCGGCTTCCCCTGGAGAGAGCGAGATTCTCCGCGCTGTAGAAGTCACCATTGTTGTGCACGACGAC
ATCATTCCGTGGCGTTATCCAGCTAAGCGCGAACTGCAATTTGGAGAATGGCAGCGCAATGACATTCTTG
CAGGTATCTTCGAGCCAGCCACGATCGACATTGATCTGGCTATCTTGCTGACAAAAGCAAGAGAACATAG
CGTTGCCTTGGTAGGTCCAGCGGCGGAGGAACTCTTTGATCCGGTTCCTGAACAGGATCTATTTGAGGCG
CTAAATGAAACCTTAACGCTATGGAACTCGCCGCCCGACTGGGCTGGCGATGAGCGAAATGTAGTGCTTA
CGTTGTCCCGCATTTGGTACAGCGCAGTAACCGGCAAAATCGCGCCGAAGGATGTCGCTGCCGACTGGGC
AATGGAGCGCCTGCCGGCCCAGTATCAGCCCGTCATACTTGAAGCTAGACAGGCTTATCTTGGACAAGAA
GAAGATCGCTTGGCCTCGCGCGCAGATCAGTTGGAAGAATTTGTCCACTACGTGAAAGGCGAGATCACCA
AGGTAGTCGGCAAATAACCCTCGAGCCACCCATGACCAAAATCCCTTAACGTGAGTTACGCGTCGTTCCA
CTGAGCGTCAGACCCCGTAGAAAAGATCAAAGGATCTTCTTGAGATCCTTTTTTTCTGCGCGTAATCTGC
TGCTTGCAAACAAAAAAACCACCGCTACCAGCGGTGGTTTGTTTGCCGGATCAAGAGCTACCAACTCTTT
TTCCGAAGGTAACTGGCTTCAGCAGAGCGCAGATACCAAATACTGTTCTTCTAGTGTAGCCGTAGTTAGG
CCACCACTTCAAGAACTCTGTAGCACCGCCTACATACCTCGCTCTGCTAATCCTGTTACCAGTGGCTGCT
GCCAGTGGCGATAAGTCGTGTCTTACCGGGTTGGACTCAAGACGATAGTTACCGGATAAGGCGCAGCGGT
CGGGCTGAACGGGGGGTTCGTGCACACAGCCCAGCTTGGAGCGAACGACCTACACCGAACTGAGATACCT
ACAGCGTGAGCTATGAGAAAGCGCCACGCTTCCCGAAGGGAGAAAGGCGGACAGGTATCCGGTAAGCGGC
AGGGTCGGAACAGGAGAGCGCACGAGGGAGCTTCCAGGGGGAAACGCCTGGTATCTTTATAGTCCTGTCG
GGTTTCGCCACCTCTGACTTGAGCGTCGATTTTTGTGATGCTCGTCAGGGGGGCGGAGCCTATGGAAAAA
CGCCAGCAACGCGGCCTTTTTACGGTTCCTGGCCTTTTGCTGGCCTTTTGCTCACATGTTCTTTCCTGCG
TTATCCCCTGATTCTGTGGATAACCGTATTACCGCCTTTGAGTGAGCTGATACCGCTCGCCGCAGCCGAA
CGACCGAGCGCAGCGAGTCAGTGAGCGAGGAAGCGGAAGAGCGCCCAATACGCAAACCGCCTCTCCCCGC
GCGTTGGCCGATTCATTAATGCAGCTGGCACGACAGGTTTCCCGACTGGAAAGCGGGCAGTGAGCGCAAC
GCAATTAATACGCGTACCGCTAGCCAGGAAGAGTTTGTAGAAACGCAAAAAGGCCATCCGTCAGGATGGC
CTTCTGCTTAGTTTGATGCCTGGCAGTTTATGGCGGGCGTCCTGCCCGCCACCCTCCGGGCCGTTGCTTC
ACAACGTTCAAATCCGCTCCCGGCGGATTTGTCCTACTCAGGAGAGCGTTCACCGACAAACAACAGATAA
AACGAAAGGCCCAGTCTTCCGACTGAGCCTTTCGTTTTATTTGATGCCT
Features (pLannotate 1.2.2; 12 found; start..end, strand, type, name):
     38..74      -  CDS            lacZα (fragment): LacZα fragment of β-galactosidase; lacZ fragment
     91..186     +  protein_bind   attL3: mutant version of attL; recombination site for the Gateway® LR reaction LR Clonase™
    192..3884    +  CDS            STAG2: STAG2_HUMAN - Also known as SA2. Experimental evidence at protein level: Swiss-Prot protein existence level 1. Component of cohesin complex, a complex required for the cohesion of sister chromatids after DNA replication. The cohesin complex apparently forms a large proteinaceous ring within which sister chromatids can be trapped. At anaphase, the complex is cleaved and dissociates from chromatin, allowing sister chromatids to segregate. The cohesin complex may also play a role in spindle pole assembly during mitosis. From Homo sapiens (Human).
   3892..3987    -  protein_bind   attL3: mutant version of attL; recombination site for the Gateway® LR reaction LR Clonase™
   4006..4024    -  promoter       T7 promoter: promoter for bacteriophage T7 RNA polymerase
   4214..4237    +  promoter       Pc promoter (fragment): intI1 (promoter lies within the coding sequence); class 1 integron promoter
   4413..4469    +  CDS            GmR (fragment): gentamycin acetyltransferase; aacC1; confers resistance to gentamycin
   4476..5267    +  CDS            SmR: aminoglycoside adenylyltransferase (Murphy, 1985); aadA; confers resistance to spectinomycin and streptomycin
   5360..5948    +  rep_origin     ori: high-copy-number ColE1/pMB1/pBR322/pUC origin of replication
   6131..6223    +  CDS            lacI (fragment): lac repressor; lacI; The lac repressor binds to the lac operator to inhibit transcription in E. coli. This inhibition can be relieved by adding lactose or isopropyl-β-D-thiogalactopyranoside (IPTG).
   6278..6305    -  terminator     rrnB T2 terminator: transcription terminator T2 from the E. coli rrnB gene
   6437..6480    +  terminator     rrnB T1 terminator: Escherichia coli rrnB; transcription terminator T1 from the E. coli rrnB gene
