[The description below was written by a language model from this plasmid's Addgene catalogue record and pLannotate feature annotations shown in this document.]
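Description:
pDONR223_STAG2_p.P572S is a Gateway entry clone built on the Invitrogen pDONR223 backbone and carrying the human STAG2 open reading frame with a proline-to-serine substitution at residue 572. It is a bacterial propagation plasmid rather than an expression vector. It replicates in E. coli from a high-copy ColE1/pUC-type origin and is selected with spectinomycin through the aadA (SmR) aminoglycoside adenylyltransferase gene, which is preceded by a fragment of a class 1 integron Pc promoter and a remnant of a gentamicin resistance gene. The sequenced record is 6,489 nt. rrnB T1 and T2 terminators, together with small lacZα and lacI fragments, are backbone features annotated near the cloning region.

The STAG2 coding sequence, about 3.7 kb, encodes the SA2 subunit of the cohesin complex, which holds sister chromatids together after DNA replication. It is flanked on both sides by attL recombination sites; the automated annotation labels both as attL3. These sites allow LR Clonase-mediated transfer of the ORF into any compatible Gateway destination vector. The record lists no promoter for the insert, so expression depends on the destination vector chosen. A T7 promoter is annotated just outside the downstream attL site, on the reverse strand. The clone is in the "closed" configuration, with a stop codon immediately after the insert, so it yields native or N-terminally tagged protein but cannot be used for C-terminal fusions. It belongs to the Target Accelerator Plasmid Collection, associated with a systematic functional study of rare cancer variants aimed at identifying oncogenic alleles.
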