Addgene plasmid #81598: pDONR223_STAG2_p.P572S
Purpose: Gateway Donor vector containing STAG2 , part of the Target Accelerator Plasmid Collection.
Depositing lab: Jesse Boehm & William Hahn & David Root. Depositing organization: Broad Institute. Publication: Systematic Functional Interrogation of Rare Cancer Variants Identifies Oncogenic Alleles. Kim E, Ilic N, Shrestha Y, Zou L, Kamburov A, Zhu C, Yang X, Lubonja R, Tran N, Nguyen C, Lawrence MS, Piccioni F, Bagul M, Doench JG, Chouinard CR, Wu X, Hogstrom L, Natoli T, Tamayo P, Horn H, Corsello SM, Lage K, Root DE, Subramanian A, Golub TR, Getz G, Boehm JS, Hahn WC. Cancer Discov. 2016 Jul;6(7):714-26. doi: 10.1158/2159-8290.CD-16-0160. Epub 2016 May 4. PubMed 27147599.
Backbone
  Vector backbone: pDONR223
  Backbone manufacturer: Invitrogen
  Backbone size w/o insert (bp): 2790
  Vector type: Gateway Entry vector
Growth in bacteria
  Bacterial resistance: Spectinomycin, 50 μg/mL
  Growth temperature: 37°C
  Growth strain: DH5alpha
  Copy number: High Copy
Gene/Insert
  Gene/Insert name: STAG2
  Species: H. sapiens (human)
  Mutation: P572S
  GenBank ID: NM_006603.4
  Entrez Gene: STAG2 (a.k.a. SA-2, SA2, SCC3B, bA517O1.1)
  Promoter: None
  Cloning method: Gateway Cloning
  Sequencing primers: 5′ M13pUC-fwd; 3′ M13-Rev
Terms and licenses: Academic/Nonprofit Terms; Industry Terms: Not Available to Industry
Depositor comments: Closed state: stop codon immediately follows insert
How to cite: pDONR223_STAG2_p.P572S was a gift from Jesse Boehm & William Hahn & David Root (Addgene plasmid # 81598 ; http://n2t.net/addgene:81598 ; RRID:Addgene_81598)
