>Addgene plasmid #81598 | pDONR223_STAG2_p.P572S | depositor partial sequence | sequence record 154917 | Insert sequence
ATGATAGCAGCTCCAGAAATACCAACTGATTTTAATCTACTACAGGAGTCAGAAACACATTTTTCTTCTG
ACACAGATTTTGAAGATATCGAAGGAAAAAACCAAAAGCAAGGCAAAGGCAAAACTTGTAAAAAAGGCAA
AAAGGGCCCAGCAGAAAAGGGCAAAGGTGGAAATGGAGGAGGAAAACCTCCTTCTGGTCCAAACCGAATG
AATGGTCATCACCAACAGAATGGAGTGGAAAACATGATGTTGTTTGAAGTTGTTAAAATGGGCAAGAGTG
CTATGCAGTCGGTGGTAGATGATTGGATAGAATCATACAAGCATGACCGAGATATAGCACTTCTTGACCT
TATCAACTTTTTTATTCAGTGTTCAGGCTGTAAAGGAGTTGTCACAGCAGAAATGTTTAGACATATGCAG
AACTCTGAGATAATTCGAAAAATGACTGAAGAATTCGATGAGGATAGTGGAGATTATCCACTTACCATGG
CTGGTCCTCAGTGGAAGAAGTTCAAATCCAGTTTTTGTGAATTCATTGGCGTGTTAGTACGGCAATGTCA
ATATAGTATCATATATGATGAGTATATGATGGATACAGTCATTTCACTTCTTACAGGATTGTCTGACTCA
CAAGTCAGAGCATTTCGACATACAAGCACCCTGGCAGCTATGAAGTTGATGACAGCTTTGGTGAATGTGG
CACTAAATCTTAGCATTAATATGGATAATACACAAAGACAATATGAAGCAGAACGGAATAAAATGATTGG
AAAACGAGCCAATGAGAGGCTAGAACTCCTGCTACAAAAGCGGAAAGAGCTTCAGGAAAATCAAGATGAA
ATAGAAAATATGATGAATGCAATATTTAAAGGAGTGTTTGTACATAGATACCGTGATGCGATAGCTGAAA
TTCGAGCTATTTGCATTGAAGAGATTGGCATTTGGATGAAGATGTATAGTGATGCCTTTCTTAATGACAG
TTATTTAAAATATGTTGGTTGGACTATGCATGATAAGCAAGGTGAAGTAAGACTCAAATGTCTTACTGCT
CTACAAGGGCTTTATTATAACAAAGAGCTTAATTCCAAACTGGAACTTTTTACCAGTCGGTTCAAGGATA
GAATTGTGTCTATGACCCTTGACAAAGAATATGATGTTGCAGTACAAGCAATAAAATTACTCACTCTTGT
TTTACAGAGTAGTGAAGAAGTTCTCACTGCAGAAGATTGTGAAAATGTCTATCATCTGGTTTATTCAGCT
CACCGGCCAGTAGCAGTAGCAGCTGGAGAATTTCTCTACAAAAAGCTCTTCAGTCGTAGAGATCCAGAGG
AGGATGGAATGATGAAAAGAAGAGGAAGACAAGGTCCAAATGCCAACCTTGTTAAGACATTGGTTTTTTT
CTTTCTAGAAAGTGAGTTACATGAGCATGCAGCATACCTTGTGGATAGCATGTGGGACTGTGCTACTGAG
CTGCTGAAAGACTGGGAATGTATGAATAGCTTGTTACTTGGAGAGCCACTTAGTGGAGAGGAAGCACTAA
CAGATAGGCAAGAGAGTGCTCTGATTGAAATAATGCTTTGTACCATTAGACAAGCGGCTGAATGTCATCC
TCCCGTGGGAAGAGGGACAGGAAAAAGGGTGCTTACAGCAAAGGAGAAGAAGACACAGTTGGATGATAGG
ACAAAAATCACTGAGCTTTTTGCCGTGGCCCTTTCTCAGTTATTAGCAAAATACTCTGTAGATGCAGAAA
AGGTGACTAACTTGTTGCAGTTGCCTCAGTACTTTGATTTGGAAATATATACCACTGGACGATTAGAAAA
GCATTTGGATGCCTTATTGCGACAGATCCGGAATATTGTAGAGAAGCACACAGATACAGATGTTTTGGAA
GCATGTTCTAAAACTTACCATGCACTCTGTAATGAAGAGTTCACAATCTTCAACAGAGTAGATATTTCAA
GAAGTCAACTGATAGATGAATTGGCAGATAAATTTAACCGGCTTCTTGAAGATTTTCTGCAAGAGGGTGA
AGAACCTGATGAAGATGATGCATATCAGGTATTGTCAACATTGAAGAGGATCACTGCTTTTCATAATGCC
CATGACCTTTCAAAGTGGGATTTATTTGCTTGTAATTACAAACTCTTGAAAACTGGAATCGAAAATGGAG
ACATGCCTGAGCAGATTGTTATTCACGCACTGCAGTGTACTCACTATGTAATCCTTTGGCAACTTGCTAA
GATAACTGAAAGCAGCTCTACAAAGGAGGACTTGCTGCGTTTAAAGAAACAAATGAGAGTATTTTGTCAG
ATATGTCAACATTACCTGACCAACGTGAATACTACTGTTAAGGAACAGGCCTTCACTATTCTGTGTGATA
TTTTGATGATCTTCAGCCATCAGATTATGTCAGGAGGGCGTGACATGTTAGAGCCATTAGTGTATACCCC
TGATTCTTCATTGCAGTCTGAGTTGCTCAGCTTTATTTTGGATCATGTCTTCATTGAACAGGATGATGAT
AATAATAGTGCAGATGGTCAGCAAGAGGATGAAGCCAGTAAAATTGAAGCTCTGCACAAGAGAAGAAATT
TACTTGCAGCATTTTGTAAGCTAATTGTATATACTGTGGTGGAGATGAATACAGCTGCAGATATCTTCAA
ACAGTATATGAAGTATTATAATGACTATGGAGATATCATCAAAGAAACAATGAGTAAAACAAGGCAGATA
GACAAAATTCAGTGTGCTAAGACCCTTATTCTCAGTCTGCAACAGCTTTTTAATGAAATGATACAAGAAA
ATGGCTATAATTTTGATAGATCATCCTCTACATTTAGTGGCATAAAAGAACTTGCTCGACGTTTTGCTTT
AACTTTTGGACTTGATCAGTTGAAAACAAGAGAAGCCATTGCCATGCTACACAAAGATGGCATAGAATTT
GCTTTTAAAGAGCCTAATCCGCAAGGGGAGAGCCATCCACCTTTAAATTTGGCATTTCTTGATATTCTGA
GTGAATTTTCTTCTAAACTACTTCGACAAGACAAAAGAACAGTGTATGTTTACTTGGAAAAGTTCATGAC
CTTTCAGATGTCACTCCGAAGAGAGGATGTGTGGCTTCCACTGATGTCTTACCGAAATTCTTTGCTAGCT
GGTGGTGATGATGACACCATGTCAGTCATTAGTGGAATCAGCAGCCGGGGGTCAACAGTACGGAGTAAAA
AATCAAAACCATCTACAGGAAAACGGAAAGTGGTTGAGGGCATGCAGCTTTCACTCACTGAAGAAAGTAG
TAGTAGTGACAGTATGTGGTTAAGCAGAGAACAAACACTGCACACCCCTGTTATGATGCAGACACCACAA
CTCACCTCCACTATTATGAGAGAGCCCAAAAGATTACGGCCTGAGGATAGCTTCATGAGTGTTTATCCAA
TGCAGACTGAACATCATCAAACACCTCTTGATTATAATCGGCGTGGCACAAGCCTAATGGAAGATGATGA
AGAGCCAATTGTGGAAGATGTTATGATGTCCTCAGAAGGGAGGATTGAGGATCTTAATGAGGGAATGGAT
TTTGACACCATGGATATAGATTTGCCACCATCAAAGAACAGACGAGAGAGAACAGAACTGAAGCCTGATT
TCTTTGATCCAGCTTCAATTATGGATGAATCAGTTCTTGGAGTGTCAATGTTT
